>Addgene plasmid #72660 | NLS-mCherry-NES reporter (pDN160) | addgene full sequence | sequence record 135490 | Addgene assembled full plasmid sequence
GACGGATCGGGAGATCTCCCGATCCCCTATGGTGCACTCTCAGTACAATCTGCTCTGATGCCGCATAGTT
AAGCCAGTATCTGCTCCCTGCTTGTGTGTTGGAGGTCGCTGAGTAGTGCGCGAGCAAAATTTAAGCTACA
ACAAGGCAAGGCTTGACCGACAATTGCATGAAGAATCTGCTTAGGGTTAGGCGTTTTGCGCTGCTTCGCG
ATGTACGGGCCAGATATACGCGTTGACATTGATTATTGACTAGTTATTAATAGTAATCAATTACGGGGTC
ATTAGTTCATAGCCCATATATGGAGTTCCGCGTTACATAACTTACGGTAAATGGCCCGCCTGGCTGACCG
CCCAACGACCCCCGCCCATTGACGTCAATAATGACGTATGTTCCCATAGTAACGCCAATAGGGACTTTCC
ATTGACGTCAATGGGTGGAGTATTTACGGTAAACTGCCCACTTGGCAGTACATCAAGTGTATCATATGCC
AAGTACGCCCCCTATTGACGTCAATGACGGTAAATGGCCCGCCTGGCATTATGCCCAGTACATGACCTTA
TGGGACTTTCCTACTTGGCAGTACATCTACGTATTAGTCATCGCTATTACCATGGTGATGCGGTTTTGGC
AGTACATCAATGGGCGTGGATAGCGGTTTGACTCACGGGGATTTCCAAGTCTCCACCCCATTGACGTCAA
TGGGAGTTTGTTTTGGCACCAAAATCAACGGGACTTTCCAAAATGTCGTAACAACTCCGCCCCATTGACG
CAAATGGGCGGTAGGCGTGTACGGTGGGAGGTCTATATAAGCAGAGCTCTCTGGCTAACTAGAGAACCCA
CTGCTTACTGGCTTATCGAAATTAATACGACTCACTATAGGGAGACCCAAGCTGGCTAGCATGGCCGCAG
CAAAGCGCGTGAAGCTGGACGTGAGCAAGGGCGAGGAGGATAACATGGCCATCATCAAGGAGTTCATGCG
CTTCAAGGTGCACATGGAGGGCTCCGTGAACGGCCACGAGTTCGAGATCGAGGGCGAGGGCGAGGGCCGC
CCCTACGAGGGCACCCAGACCGCCAAGCTGAAGGTGACCAAGGGTGGCCCCCTGCCCTTCGCCTGGGACA
TCCTGTCCCCTCAGTTCATGTACGGCTCCAAGGCCTACGTGAAGCACCCCGCCGACATCCCCGACTACTT
GAAGCTGTCCTTCCCCGAGGGCTTCAAGTGGGAGCGCGTGATGAACTTCGAGGACGGCGGCGTGGTGACC
GTGACCCAGGACTCCTCCCTGCAGGACGGCGAGTTCATCTACAAGGTGAAGCTGCGCGGCACCAACTTCC
CCTCCGACGGCCCCGTAATGCAGAAGAAGACCATGGGCTGGGAGGCCTCCTCCGAGCGGATGTACCCCGA
GGACGGCGCCCTGAAGGGCGAGATCAAGCAGAGGCTGAAGCTGAAGGACGGCGGCCACTACGACGCTGAG
GTCAAGACCACCTACAAGGCCAAGAAGCCCGTGCAGCTGCCCGGCGCCTACAACGTCAACATCAAGTTGG
ACATCACCTCCCACAACGAGGACTACACCATCGTGGAACAGTACGAACGCGCCGAGGGCCGCCACTCCAC
CGGCGGCATGGACGAGCTGTACAAGGGTGGATCTGGAGGTTCAGGTGGAAGTGAGGGAGTCATGCTGATT
AAGAAAACTGCAGAAAATATTGACGAGCTGGCCAAGGCCCTGCCCGACCTGAACCTGGACTAGCTCGAGC
GGCCGCCACTGTGCTGGATATCTGCAGAATTCCACCACACTGGACTAGTGGATCCGAGCTCGGTACCAAG
CTTAAGTTTAAACCGCTGATCAGCCTCGACTGTGCCTTCTAGTTGCCAGCCATCTGTTGTTTGCCCCTCC
CCCGTGCCTTCCTTGACCCTGGAAGGTGCCACTCCCACTGTCCTTTCCTAATAAAATGAGGAAATTGCAT
CGCATTGTCTGAGTAGGTGTCATTCTATTCTGGGGGGTGGGGTGGGGCAGGACAGCAAGGGGGAGGATTG
GGAAGACAATAGCAGGCATGCTGGGGATGCGGTGGGCTCTATGGCTTCTGAGGCGGAAAGAACCAGCTGG
GGCTCTAGGGGGTATCCCC
[124 nt withheld, positions 2120-2243]
C
[91 nt withheld, positions 2245-2335]
A
[49 nt withheld, positions 2337-2385]
CCTTTGACGTTGGAGTCCACGTTCTTT
[37 nt withheld, positions 2413-2449]
ACCCTATCTCGGTCTATTCTTTTGATTTATAAGGGATTTTGCCGATTTCGGCCTATTGGTTAAAAAATGA
GCTGATTTAACAAAAATTTAACGCGAATTAATTCTGTGGAATGTGTGTCAGTTAGGGTGTGGAAAGTCCC
CAGGCTCCCCAGCAGGCAGAAGTATGCAAAGCATGCATCTCAATTAGTCAGCAACCAGGTGTGGAAAGTC
CCCAGGCTCCCCAGCAGGCAGAAGTATGCAAAGCATGCATCTCAATTAGTCAGCAACCATAGTCCCGCCC
CTAACTCCGCCCATCCCGCCCCTAACTCCGCCCAGTTCCGCCCATTCTCCGCCCCATGGCTGACTAATTT
TTTTTATTTATGCAGAGGCCGAGGCCGCCTCTGCCTCTGAGCTATTCCAGAAGTAGTGAGGAGGCTTTTT
TGGAGGCCTAGGCTTTTGCAAAAAGCTCCCGGGAGCTTGTATATCCATTTTCGGATCTGATCAAGAGACA
GGATGAGGATCGTTTCGCATGATTGAACAAGATGGATTGCACGCAGGTTCTCCGGCCGCTTGGGTGGAGA
GGCTATTCGGCTATGACTGGGCACAACAGACAATCGGCTGCTCTGATGCCGCCGTGTTCCGGCTGTCAGC
GCAGGGGCGCCCGGTTCTTTTTGTCAAGACCGACCTGTCCGGTGCCCTGAATGAACTGCAGGACGAGGCA
GCGCGGCTATCGTGGCTGGCCACGACGGGCGTTCCTTGCGCAGCTGTGCTCGACGTTGTCACTGAAGCGG
GAAGGGACTGGCTGCTATTGGGCGAAGTGCCGGGGCAGGATCTCCTGTCATCTCACCTTGCTCCTGCCGA
GAAAGTATCCATCATGGCTGATGCAATGCGGCGGCTGCATACGCTTGATCCGGCTACCTGCCCATTCGAC
CACCAAGCGAAACATCGCATCGAGCGAGCACGTACTCGGATGGAAGCCGGTCTTGTCGATCAGGATGATC
TGGACGAAGAGCATCAGGGGCTCGCGCCAGCCGAACTGTTCGCCAGGCTCAAGGCGCGCATGCCCGACGG
CGAGGATCTCGTCGTGACCCATGGCGATGCCTGCTTGCCGAATATCATGGTGGAAAATGGCCGCTTTTCT
GGATTCATCGACTGTGGCCGGCTGGGTGTGGCGGACCGCTATCAGGACATAGCGTTGGCTACCCGTGATA
TTGCTGAAGAGCTTGGCGGCGAATGGGCTGACCGCTTCCTCGTGCTTTACGGTATCGCCGCTCCCGATTC
GCAGCGCATCGCCTTCTATCGCCTTCTTGACGAGTTCTTCTGAGCGGGACTCTGGGGTTCGAAATGACCG
ACCAAGCGACGCCCAACCTGCCATCACGAGATTTCGATTCCACCGCCGCCTTCTATGAAAGGTTGGGCTT
CGGAATCGTTTTCCGGGACGCCGGCTGGATGATCCTCCAGCGCGGGGATCTCATGCTGGAGTTCTTCGCC
CACCCCAACTTGTTTATTGCAGCTTATAATGGTTACAAATAAAGCAATAGCATCACAAATTTCACAAATA
AAGCATTTTTTTCACTGCATTCTAGTTGTGGTTTGTCCAAACTCATCAATGTATCTTATCATGTCTGTAT
ACCGTCGACCTCTAGCTAGAGCTTGGCGTAATCATGGTCATAGCTGTTTCCTGTGTGAAATTGTTATCCG
CTCACAATTCCACACAACATACGAGCCGGAAGCATAAAGTGTAAAGCCTGGGGTGCCTAATGAGTGAGCT
AACTCACATTAATTGCGTTGCGCTCACTGCCCGCTTTCCAGTCGGGAAACCTGTCGTGCCAGCTGCATTA
ATGAATCGGCCAACGCGCGGGGAGAGGCGGTTTGCGTATTGGGCGCTCTTCCGCTTCCTCGCTCACTGAC
TCGCTGCGCTCGGTCGTTCGGCTGCGGCGAGCGGTATCAGCTCACTCAAAGGCGGTAATACGGTTATCCA
CAGAATCAGGGGATAACGCAGGAAAGAACATGTGAGCAAAAGGCCAGCAAAAGGCCAGGAACCGTAAAAA
GGCCGCGTTGCTGGCGTTTTTCCATAGGCTCCGCCCCCCTGACGAGCATCACAAAAATCGACGCTCAAGT
CAGAGGTGGCGAAACCCGACAGGACTATAAAGATACCAGGCGTTTCCCCCTGGAAGCTCCCTCGTGCGCT
CTCCTGTTCCGACCCTGCCGCTTACCGGATACCTGTCCGCCTTTCTCCCTTCGGGAAGCGTGGCGCTTTC
TCATAGCTCACGCTGTAGGTATCTCAGTTCGGTGTAGGTCGTTCGCTCCAAGCTGGGCTGTGTGCACGAA
CCCCCCGTTCAGCCCGACCGCTGCGCCTTATCCGGTAACTATCGTCTTGAGTCCAACCCGGTAAGACACG
ACTTATCGCCACTGGCAGCAGCCACTGGTAACAGGATTAGCAGAGCGAGGTATGTAGGCGGTGCTACAGA
GTTCTTGAAGTGGTGGCCTAACTACGGCTACACTAGAAGAACAGTATTTGGTATCTGCGCTCTGCTGAAG
CCAGTTACCTTCGGAAAAAGAGTTGGTAGCTCTTGATCCGGCAAACAAACCACCGCTGGTAGCGGTTTTT
TTGTTTGCAAGCAGCAGATTACGCGCAGAAAAAAAGGATCTCAAGAAGATCCTTTGATCTTTTCTACGGG
GTCTGACGCTCAGTGGAACGAAAACTCACGTTAAGGGATTTTGGTCATGAGATTATCAAAAAGGATCTTC
ACCTAGATCCTTTTAAATTAAAAATGAAGTTTTAAATCAATCTAAAGTATATATGAGTAAACTTGGTCTG
ACAGTTACCAATGCTTAATCAGTGAGGCACCTATCTCAGCGATCTGTCTATTTCGTTCATCCATAGTTGC
CTGACTCCCCGTCGTGTAGATAACTACGATACGGGAGGGCTTACCATCTGGCCCCAGTGCTGCAATGATA
CCGCGAGACCCACGCTCACCGGCTCCAGATTTATCAGCAATAAACCAGCCAGCCGGAAGGGCCGAGCGCA
GAAGTGGTCCTGCAACTTTATCCGCCTCCATCCAGTCTATTAATTGTTGCCGGGAAGCTAGAGTAAGTAG
TTCGCCAGTTAATAGTTTGCGCAACGTTGTTGCCATTGCTACAGGCATCGTGGTGTCACGCTCGTCGTTT
GGTATGGCTTCATTCAGCTCCGGTTCCCAACGATCAAGGCGAGTTACATGATCCCCCATGTTGTGCAAAA
AAGCGGTTAGCTCCTTCGGTCCTCCGATCGTTGTCAGAAGTAAGTTGGCCGCAGTGTTATCACTCATGGT
TATGGCAGCACTGCATAATTCTCTTACTGTCATGCCATCCGTAAGATGCTTTTCTGTGACTGGTGAGTAC
TCAACCAAGTCATTCTGAGAATAGTGTATGCGGCGACCGAGTTGCTCTTGCCCGGCGTCAATACGGGATA
ATACCGCGCCACATAGCAGAACTTTAAAAGTGCTCATCATTGGAAAACGTTCTTCGGGGCGAAAACTCTC
AAGGATCTTACCGCTGTTGAGATCCAGTTCGATGTAACCCACTCGTGCACCCAACTGATCTTCAGCATCT
TTTACTTTCACCAGCGTTTCTGGGTGAGCAAAAACAGGAAGGCAAAATGCCGCAAAAAAGGGAATAAGGG
CGACACGGAAATGTTGAATACTCATACTCTTCCTTTTTCAATATTATTGAAGCATTTATCAGGGTTATTG
TCTCATGAGCGGATACATATTTGAATGTATTTAGAAAAATAAACAAATAGGGGTTCCGCGCACATTTCCC
CGAAAAGTGCCACCTGACGTC
Features (pLannotate 1.2.2; 20 found; start..end, strand, type, name):
     28..80      -  misc_feature   bom (fragment): basis of mobility region from pBR322
    235..614     +  enhancer       CMV enhancer: human cytomegalovirus immediate early enhancer
    615..818     +  promoter       CMV promoter: human cytomegalovirus (CMV) immediate early promoter
    814..847     +  LTR            5' LTR (truncated) (fragment): truncated 5' long terminal repeat (LTR) from HIV-1
    863..881     +  promoter       T7 promoter: promoter for bacteriophage T7 RNA polymerase
    931..1635    +  CDS            mCherry: mCherry is a basic (constitutively fluorescent) red fluorescent protein published in 2004, derived from Discosoma sp.. It is reported to be a very rapidly-maturing monomer with low acid sensitivity.
   1850..2074    +  polyA_signal   bGH poly(A) signal: bovine growth hormone polyadenylation signal
   2078..2099    +  promoter       SV40 promoter (fragment): SV40 enhancer and early promoter
   2120..2548    +  rep_origin     f1 ori (sequence partly withheld): f1 bacteriophage origin of replication; arrow indicates direction of (+) strand synthesis
   2562..2891    +  promoter       SV40 promoter: SV40 enhancer and early promoter
   2958..3749    +  CDS            neo: KKA2_KLEPN - Also known as kan, nptII. Experimental evidence at protein level: Swiss-Prot protein existence level 1. Resistance to kanamycin, neomycin, paromomycin, ribostamycin, butirosin and gentamicin B. From Klebsiella pneumoniae.
   3773..3931    +  CDS            ble (fragment): BLE_KLEPN - Experimental evidence at protein level: Swiss-Prot protein existence level 1. Binding protein with a strong affinity to the bleomycin family of antibiotics. Binds to CL990; an antimitotic-antibiotic compound. From Klebsiella pneumoniae.
   3926..4047    +  polyA_signal   SV40 poly(A) signal: SV40 polyadenylation signal
   4120..4136    -  protein_bind   lac operator: The lac repressor binds to the lac operator to inhibit transcription in E. coli. This inhibition can be relieved by adding lactose or isopropyl-β-D-thiogalactopyranoside (IPTG). lac repressor encoded by lacI
   4144..4174    -  promoter       lac promoter: promoter for the E. coli lac operon
   4189..4210    -  protein_bind   CAP binding site: CAP binding activates transcription in the presence of cAMP. E. coli catabolite activator protein
   4223..4315    -  CDS            lacI (fragment): lac repressor; lacI; The lac repressor binds to the lac operator to inhibit transcription in E. coli. This inhibition can be relieved by adding lactose or isopropyl-β-D-thiogalactopyranoside (IPTG).
   4498..5083    -  rep_origin     ori: high-copy-number ColE1/pMB1/pBR322/pUC origin of replication
   5254..6114    -  CDS            AmpR: β-lactamase; bla; confers resistance to ampicillin, carbenicillin, and related antibiotics
   6115..6219    -  promoter       AmpR promoter: bla
