[The description below was written by a language model from this plasmid's Addgene catalogue record and pLannotate feature annotations shown in this document.]
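Description:
NLS-mCherry-NES reporter (pDN160) is a 6,250 bp mammalian expression plasmid built on the pcDNA3.1(-) backbone. It is propagated in E. coli as a high-copy plasmid through a ColE1/pUC-type origin and selected with ampicillin via the β-lactamase gene and its native promoter. The backbone also carries an f1 phage origin and an SV40 early promoter driving the neomycin phosphotransferase gene with an SV40 polyadenylation signal, a cassette that in principle allows G418 selection of transfected mammalian cells. Short annotated fragments (bom, lac promoter/operator region, partial lacI, ble and HIV-1 LTR matches) appear to be backbone remnants or incidental sequence matches rather than functional parts of the design.

The payload is a fusion of the red fluorescent protein mCherry with a nuclear localisation signal and a nuclear export signal, expressed from the human CMV immediate-early enhancer and promoter and terminated by the bovine growth hormone polyadenylation signal. A T7 promoter lies just upstream of the coding region. The feature table annotates only the mCherry open reading frame; the NLS and NES are not individually called, but the insert name places them at the N- and C-terminal ends of mCherry, and unannotated sequence flanks the mCherry coding region on both sides. Because the protein carries both import and export signals, it shuttles between nucleus and cytoplasm, and its steady-state distribution reports on the activity of the export pathway. According to the record, it serves as the fluorescent readout for a light-inducible block of nuclear export, used together with the companion plasmids pDN157 and pDN158 in an optogenetic system for controlling nuclear protein export.
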