Addgene plasmid #72660: NLS-mCherry-NES reporter (pDN160)
Purpose: NLS-mCherry-NES 17 reporter for light-inducible nuclear export block with pDN157 and pDN158
Depositing lab: Barbara Di Ventura & Roland Eils. Depositing organization: Deutsches Krebsforschungszentrum (DKFZ). Publication: Optogenetic control of nuclear protein export. Niopek D, Wehler P, Roensch J, Eils R, Di Ventura B. Nat Commun. 2016 Feb 8;7:10624. doi: 10.1038/ncomms10624. PubMed 26853913.
Backbone
  Vector backbone: pcDNA3.1 (-)
  Total vector size (bp): 6250
  Vector type: Mammalian Expression
Growth in bacteria
  Bacterial resistance: Ampicillin, 100 μg/mL
  Growth temperature: 37°C
  Growth strain: DH5alpha
  Copy number: High Copy
Gene/Insert
  Gene/Insert name: NLS-mCherry-NES
  Promoter: CMV
  Cloning method: Unknown
  Sequencing primers: 5′ CMV-F; 3′ BGH-rev
Terms and licenses: Academic/Nonprofit Terms; Industry Terms: Not Available to Industry
How to cite: NLS-mCherry-NES reporter (pDN160) was a gift from Barbara Di Ventura & Roland Eils (Addgene plasmid # 72660 ; http://n2t.net/addgene:72660 ; RRID:Addgene_72660)
