>Addgene plasmid #72660 | NLS-mCherry-NES reporter (pDN160) | addgene partial sequence | sequence record 135488 | CMV-F 5'-CGCAAATGGGCGGTAGGCGTG-3'
CTATATAAGCAGAGCTCTCTGGCTAACTAGAGAACCCACTGCTTACTGGCTTATCGAAATTAATACGACT
CACTATAGGGAGACCCAAGCTGGCTAGCATGGCCGCAGCAAAGCGCGTGAAGCTGGACGTGAGCAAGGGC
GAGGAGGATAACATGGCCATCATCAAGGAGTTCATGCGCTTCAAGGTGCACATGGAGGGCTCCGTGAACG
GCCACGAGTTCGAGATCGAGGGCGAGGGCGAGGGCCGCCCCTACGAGGGCACCCAGACCGCCAAGCTGAA
GGTGACCAAGGGTGGCCCCCTGCCCTTCGCCTGGGACATCCTGTCCCCTCAGTTCATGTACGGCTCCAAG
GCCTACGTGAAGCACCCCGCCGACATCCCCGACTACTTGAAGCTGTCCTTCCCCGAGGGCTTCAAGTGGG
AGCGCGTGATGAACTTCGAGGACGGCGGCGTGGTGACCGTGACCCAGGACTCCTCCCTGCAGGACGGCGA
GTTCATCTACAAGGTGAAGCTGCGCGGCACCAACTTCCCCTCCGACGGCCCCGTAATGCAGAAGAAGACC
ATGGGCTGGGAGGCCTCCTCCGAGCGGATGTACCCCGAGGACGGCGCCCTGAAGGGCGAGATCAAGCAGA
GGCTGAAGCTGAAGGACGGCGGCCACTACGACGCTGAGGTCAAGACCACCTACAAGGCCAAGAAGCCCGT
GCAGCTGCCCGGCGCCTACAACGTCAACATCAAGTTGGACATCACCTCCCACAACGAGGACTACACCATC
GTGGAACAGTACGAACGCGCCGAGGGCCGCCACTCCACCGGCGGCATGGACGAGCTGTACAAGGGTGGAT
CTGGAGGTTCAGGTGGAAGTGAGGGAGTCATGCTGATTAAGAAAACTGCAGAAAATATTGACGAGCTGGC
CAAGGCCCTGCCCGACCTGAACCTGGACTAGCTCGAGCGGCCGCCACTGTGCTGGATATCTGCAGAATTC
CACCACACTGGACTAGTGGATCCGAGCTCGGTACCAAGCTTAAGTTTAAACCGCTGATCAGCCTCGACTG
TGCCTTCTAGTTGCCAGCCATCTGTTGTTTGCCCCTCCCCCGTGCCTTCCTTGACCCTGGAAGG
