>Addgene plasmid #72660 | NLS-mCherry-NES reporter (pDN160) | addgene partial sequence | sequence record 135489 | SV40pro-F 5'-TATTTATGCAGAGGCCGAGG-3'
CAGAAGTAGTGAGGAGGCTTTTTTGGAGGCCTAGGCTTTTGCAAAAAGCTCCCGGGAGCTTGTATATCCA
TTTTCGGATCTGATCAAGAGACAGGATGAGGATCGTTTCGCATGATTGAACAAGATGGATTGCACGCAGG
TTCTCCGGCCGCTTGGGTGGAGAGGCTATTCGGCTATGACTGGGCACAACAGACAATCGGCTGCTCTGAT
GCCGCCGTGTTCCGGCTGTCAGCGCAGGGGCGCCCGGTTCTTTTTGTCAAGACCGACCTGTCCGGTGCCC
TGAATGAACTGCAGGACGAGGCAGCGCGGCTATCGTGGCTGGCCACGACGGGCGTTCCTTGCGCAGCTGT
GCTCGACGTTGTCACTGAAGCGGGAAGGGACTGGCTGCTATTGGGCGAAGTGCCGGGGCAGGATCTCCTG
TCATCTCACCTTGCTCCTGCCGAGAAAGTATCCATCATGGCTGATGCAATGCGGCGGCTGCATACGCTTG
ATCCGGCTACCTGCCCATTCGACCACCAAGCGAAACATCGCATCGAGCGAGCACGTACTCGGATGGAAGC
CGGTCTTGTCGATCAGGATGATCTGGACGAAGAGCATCAGGGGCTCGCGCCAGCCGAACTGTTCGCCAGG
CTCAAGGCGCGCATGCCCGACGGCGAGGATCTCGTCGTGACCCATGGCGATGCCTGCTTGCCGAATATCA
TGGTGGAAAATGGCCGCTTTTCTGGATTCATCGACTGTGGCCGGCTGGGTGTGGCGGACCGCTATCAGGA
CATAGCGTTGGCTACCCGTGATATTGCTGAAGAGCTTGGCGGCGAATGGGCTGACCGCTTCCTCGTGCTT
TACGGTATCGCCGCTCCCGATTCGCAGCGCATCGCCTTCTATCGCCTTCTTGACGAGTTCTTCTGAGCGG
GACTCTGGGGTTCGAAATGACCGACCAAGCGACGCCCAACCTGCCATCACGAGATTTCGATTCCACCGCC
GCCTTCTATGAAAGGTTGGGCTTCGGAATCGTTTTCCGGGACGCCGGCTGGATGATCCTCCAGCGCGGG
